>Addgene plasmid #22560 | Flag-HA-STAMBP | addgene full sequence | sequence record 129563 | Addgene NGS Result
CAGCTGGCACGACAGGTTTCCCGACTGGAAAGCGGGCAGTGAGCGCAACGCAATTAATGTGAGTTAGCTC
ACTCATTAGGCACCCCAGGCTTTACACTTTATGCTTCCGGCTCGTATGTTGTGTGGAATTGTGAGCGGAT
AACAATTTCACAATTCTCCCCAGCTCTTTCTGCGCTGTCCATAATGAACTATTTCAGGAGTATTGGAGTA
TGTGGATTCAAAACAGTGGCTAATTGAGTCAGGATTACTTAATATTCGACTCCTACCCTCAGAATGTTGT
TCTCCAACTTCAAGAAACTGTTACCCATGAAAGACCCCCGCTGACGGGTAGTCAATCACTCAGAGGAGAC
CCTCCCAAGGAACAGCGAGACCACAAGTCGGATGCAACTGCAAGAGGGTTTATTGGATACACGGGTACCC
GGGCGACGCAGTCTATCGGAGGACTGGCGCGCCGAGTGAGGGGTTGTGGGCTCTTTTATTGAGCTCGGGG
AGCAGAAGCGCGCGAACAGAAGCGAGAAGCGAACTGATTGGTTAGTTCAAATAAGGCACAGGGTCATTTC
AGGTCCTTGGGGCACCCTGGAAACATCTGATGGTTCTCTAGAAACTGCTGAGGGCGGGACCGCATCTGGG
GACCATCTGTTCTTGGCCCTGAGCCGGGGCAGGAACTGCTTACCACAGATATCCTGTTTGGCCCATATTC
TGCTGTCTCTCTGTTCCTAACCTTGATCTGAACTTCTCTATTCTCAGTTATGTATTTTCCATGCCTTGCA
AAATGGCGTTACTTAAGCTAGCTTGCCAAACCTACAGGTGGGGTCTTTCATTCCCCCCTTTTTCTGGAGA
CTAAATAAAATCTTTTATTTTATCGATAAGCTTGGCTGCAGGTCGACATCGATGCATCAGGCACCGGGCT
TGCGGGTCATGCACCAGGTGCGCGGTCCTTCGGGCACCTCGACGTCGGCGGTGACGGTGAAGCCGAGCCG
CTCGTAGAAGGGGAGGTTGCGGGGCGCGGAGGTCTCCAGGAAGGCGGGCACCCCGGCGCGCTCGGCCGCC
TCCACTCCGGGGAGCACGACGGCGCTGCCCAGACCCTTGCCCTGGTGGTCGGGCGAGACGCCGACGGTGG
CCAGGAACCACGCGGGCTCCTTGGGCCGGTGCGGCGCCAGGAGGCCTTCCATCTGTTGCTGCGCGGCCAG
CCGGGAACCGCTCAACTCGGCCATGCGCGGGCCGATCTCGGCGAACACCGCCCCCGCTTCGACGCTCTCC
GGCGTGGTCCAGACCGCCACCGCGGCGCCGTCGTCCGCGACCCACACCTTGCCGATGTCGAGCCCGACGC
GCGTGAGGAAGAGTTCTTGCAGCTCGGTGACCCGCTCGATGTGGCGGTCCGGATCGACGGTGTGGCGCGT
GGCGGGGTAGTCGGCGAACGCGGCGGCGAGGGTGCGTACGGCCCTGGGGACGTCGTCGCGGGTGGCGAGG
CGCACCGTGGGCTTGTACTCGGTCATGGTTGTGGCCATATTATCATCGTGTTTTTCAAAGGAAAACCACG
TCCCCGTGGTTCGGGGGGCCTAGACGTTTTTTTAACCTCGACTAAACACATGTAAAGCATGTGCACCGAG
GCCCCAGATCAGATCCCATACAATGGGGTACCTTCTGGGCATCCTTCAGCCCCTTGTTGAATACGCTTGA
GGAGAGCCATTTGACTCTTTCCACAACTATCCAACTCACAACGTGGCACTGGGGTTGTGCCGCCTTTGCA
GGTGTATCTTATACACGTGGCTTTTGGCCGCAGAGGCACCTGTCGCCAGGTGGGGGGTTCCGCTGCCTGC
AAAGGGTCGCTACAGACGTTGTTTGTCTTCAAGAAGCTTCCAGAGGAACTGCTTCCTTCACGACATTCAA
CAGACCTTGCATTCCTTTGGCGAGAGGGGAAAGACCCCTAGGAATGCTCGTCAAGAAGACAGGGCCAGGT
TTCCGGGCCCTCACATTGCCAAAAGACGGCAATATGGTGGAAAATAACATATAGACAAACGCACACCGGC
CTTATTCCAAGCGGCTTCGGCCAGTAACGTTAGGGGGGGGGGGCGGAATTCGTTATCGAACCACTTTGTA
CAAGAAAGTTGGGCATCGAAGGTCTGTGATGGTCACTGCTCTGTCCACAACAGTCACGTGGCTGCAGCTA
CAGAACAGAGGTGGATCCTTGCTGTGTGGATGAAATCCTTTCTGGCGACAGGAAGAAATCTCCTCTAGTC
CATGGTCAGTTAGTTTAAAGAATCCAGTTTCCTGGAACTTGGGGGAGCAAACAATGGCTACTGACTCTGG
CAACATCATCTGGTAAGAGCAGTGAGTGTGTAGGTCGACACTGGAGAGAAACGCGGTCTGTGTGGGGTGA
GTATGAATCCAGCCCAGTGTGATGAGGCCCTGCTGATCCTGTATGAGGAAAAGTTCTTCTTCGTTCTCTG
TGTTGCAGTAATCAGACCCAGCACTTTGCTTGGGGATGAGAACATGGGTAATGGTAAATTCATTCCTCAT
CAGTTTTCCACAGAGAATTCCACATGTCTCCACTCCCCGGGCAGTGTTGGCACTGGCTAACTGGAGAAAC
TGTGGGCACAGCCGCCCAGGCACCACCACATGGCGCAATCCATCGATTGTGGGAATACTTTCTGAGTTGC
TCAGTGCTCCAGGTTTCAAGGACCTGTCCACCACAGGTGGCTTAGCTGGCCTTACAGTTGTGTGACAGTC
TGAAGGCTGTATGGATGAGACTGTTAAGGTGGGGAACACATCTAAGGAGGGCTTCTCCAAGTCAGGCACT
AGCGGGCCACCTAGGCCAGGGTCTACCTTCCCAAACTCCTGTACAATTTTCAGTCGCTCTTTTTCTAGCT
CCTGGTTCCGGATCATCTCCTCGAAGGCATGGAACTGTTCCTGTTCCAATTGCTGCTGCTTCTGTTGTGC
TACCCTCTGTTTTTCCTTTTCCAGCTCTTGCTGGATGGCCATGTTCCGGGCCAATTCCTCTGCTTCCTTC
TTCTTTTCTTCATTATATTCTGTATATTCTTTGGTATATCGTTTTAACAGCTCTGCCTTCAGCTCTTCTG
CTTTGGGAAATGCAATCTCCTTTAATTTCTTTACTGTGTCTTTCTTTTCAGGAATGACAGCAGATTTGTA
ATCTCGATGTTTTGGTAGTTTCTCAATAAAGAGCGTGATATACTTGTTATAGAGGATGAAGGCATGTTCA
ATGTTGCCTTCCTCAGAGTAAATGGATGCCATTCGGATAATCTCAACTCCAGAGCGGAAGTACCGACGGG
GTGGAATGTCTTCATTCACCTCTACCGCACTACCCAGCTGGGAGAGAGCCCTCACCCGGTCTTCGGGCGG
GAGGCTCACATCTCCGTGGTCAGACATGCCAACTTTTTTGTACAAACTTGTTTGATAACCTCGAGCAGCG
TAATCTGGAACATCGTATGGGTATCCTCCATCGAGCTTGTCATCGTCATCCTTGTAGTCCATGGTGGCAG
ATCTAATTCCGGCGCCTAGAGAAGGAGTGAGGGCTGGATAAAGGGAGGATCGAGGCGGGGTCGAACGAGG
AGGTTCAAGGGGGAGAGACGGGGCGGATGGAGGAAGAGGAGGCGGAGGCTTAGGGTGTACAAAGGGCTTG
ACCCAGGGAGGGGGGTCAAAAGCCAAGGCTTCCCAGGTCACGATGTAGGGGACCTGGTCTGGGTGTCCAT
GCGGGCCAGGTGAAAAGACCTTGATCTTAACCTGGGTGATGAGGTCTCGGTTAAAGGTGCCGTCTCGCGG
CCATCCGACGTTAAAGGTTGGCCATTCTGCAGAGCAGAAGGTAACCCAACGTCTCTTCTTGACATCTACC
GACTGGTTGTGAGCGATCCGCTCGACATCTTTCCAGTGACCTAAGGTCAAACTTAAGGGAGTGGTAACAG
TCTGGCCCTAATTTTCAGACAAATACAGAAACACAGTCAGACAGAGACAACACAGAACGATGCTGCAGCG
CTGCAGCAGACAAGACGCGCGGCTTCGGTTCCAAACCGAAAGCAAAAATTCAGACGGAGGCGGGAACTGT
TTTAGGTTCTCGTCTCCTACCAGAACCACATATCCTGACGGGGTCGGATTCCACATCGACTCCCTTCCTC
AGGTCGGGCCACAAAAACGGCCCCCAAAGTCCCTGGGACGTCTCCCAGGGTTGCGGCCGGGTGTTCAGAA
CTCGTCAGTTCCACCACGGGTCCGCCAGATACAGAGCTAGTTAGCTAACTAGTACAGACGCAGGCGCAAA
CATTAGATGCCGGCACAAACACGCACAAAGACAGAGACAGACACGAAACGACCGCTGGCCAGCTTACCTC
CCGGCGGGGGGGTCGGTGGTCCCTGGGCAGGGGTCTCCAAATCTCGGTGGAACCTCCAAATGAAAGACCC
CCGAGGTGGGCAGTCAATCAATCTGAGGAGACCCTCCCAAGGATCAGCGAGTCCACGATTCGGATGCAAA
CAGCAAGAGGCTTTATTGGGAATACGGGTACCCGGGCGACGCAGTCTATCGGAGGACTGGCGCGCCGAGT
GAGGGGTTGTGGGCTCTTTTATTGAGCTCGGGGAGCAGAAGCGCGCGAACAGAAGCGAGAAGCGAACTGA
TTGGTTAGTTCAAATAAGGCACAGGGTCATTTCAGGTCCTTGGGGCACCCTGGAAACATCTGATGGTTCT
CTAGAAACTGCTGAGGGCGGGACCGCATCTGGGGACCATCTGTTCTTGGCCCTGAGCCGGGGCAGGAACT
GCTTACCACAGATATCCTGTTTGGCCCATATTCTGCTGTCTCTCTGTTCCTAACCTTGATCTGAACTTCT
CTATTCTCAGTTATGTATTTTCCATGCCTTGCAAAATGGCGTTACTTAAGCTAGCTTGCCAAACCTACAG
GTGGGGTCTTTCATTCCCCCCTTTTTCTGGAGACTAAATAAAATCTTTTATTTTATCTATGGCTCGTACT
CTATAGGCTTCAGCTGGTGATATTGTTGAGTCAAAACTAGAGCCTGGACCACTGATATCCTGTCTTTAAC
AAATTGGACTAATCGCCTCTACGCCGGACGCATCGTGGCCGGCATCACCGGCGCCACAGGTGCGGTTGCT
GGCGCCTATATCGCCGACATCACCGATGGGGAAGATCGGGCTCGCCACTTCGGGCTCATGAGCGCTTGTT
TCGGCGTGGGTATGGTGGCAGGCCCCGTGGCCGGGGGACTGTTGGGCGCCATCTCCTTGCATGCACCATT
CCTTGCGCCGTCGTTTTACAACGTCGTGACTGGGAAAACCCTGGCGTTACCCAACTTAATCGCCTTGCAG
CACATCCCCCTTTCGCCAGCTGGCGTAATAGCGAAGAGGCCCGCACCGATCGCCCTTCCCAACAGTTGCG
CAGCCTGAATGGCGAATGGCGCCTGATGCGGTATTTTCTCCTTACGCATCTGTGCGGTATTTCACACCGC
ATATGGTGCACTCTCAGTACAATCTGCTCTGATGCCGCATAGTTAAGCCAGCCCCGACACCCGCCAACAC
CCGCTGACGCGCCCTGACGGGCTTGTCTGCTCCCGGCATCCGCTTACAGACAAGCTGTGACCGTCTCCGG
GAGCTGCATGTGTCAGAGGTTTTCACCGTCATCACCGAAACGCGCGAGACGAAAGGGCCTCGTGATACGC
CTATTTTTATAGGTTAATGTCATGATAATAATGGTTTCTTAGACGTCAGGTGGCACTTTTCGGGGAAATG
TGCGCGGAACCCCTATTTGTTTATTTTTCTAAATACATTCAAATATGTATCCGCTCATGAGACAATAACC
CTGATAAATGCTTCAATAATATTGAAAAAGGAAGAGTATGAGTATTCAACATTTCCGTGTCGCCCTTATT
CCCTTTTTTGCGGCATTTTGCCTTCCTGTTTTTGCTCACCCAGAAACGCTGGTGAAAGTAAAAGATGCTG
AAGATCAGTTGGGTGCACGAGTGGGTTACATCGAACTGGATCTCAACAGCGGTAAGATCCTTGAGAGTTT
TCGCCCCGAAGAACGTTTTCCAATGATGAGCACTTTTAAAGTTCTGCTATGTGGCGCGGTATTATCCCGT
ATTGACGCCGGGCAAGAGCAACTCGGTCGCCGCATACACTATTCTCAGAATGACTTGGTTGAGTACTCAC
CAGTCACAGAAAAGCATCTTACGGATGGCATGACAGTAAGAGAATTATGCAGTGCTGCCATAACCATGAG
TGATAACACTGCGGCCAACTTACTTCTGACAACGATCGGAGGACCGAAGGAGCTAACCGCTTTTTTGCAC
AACATGGGGGATCATGTAACTCGCCTTGATCGTTGGGAACCGGAGCTGAATGAAGCCATACCAAACGACG
AGCGTGACACCACGATGCCTGTAGCAATGGCAACAACGTTGCGCAAACTATTAACTGGCGAACTACTTAC
TCTAGCTTCCCGGCAACAATTAATAGACTGGATGGAGGCGGATAAAGTTGCAGGACCACTTCTGCGCTCG
GCCCTTCCGGCTGGCTGGTTTATTGCTGATAAATCTGGAGCCGGTGAGCGTGGGTCTCGCGGTATCATTG
CAGCACTGGGGCCAGATGGTAAGCCCTCCCGTATCGTAGTTATCTACACGACGGGGAGTCAGGCAACTAT
GGATGAACGAAATAGACAGATCGCTGAGATAGGTGCCTCACTGATTAAGCATTGGTAACTGTCAGACCAA
GTTTACTCATATATACTTTAGATTGATTTAAAACTTCATTTTTAATTTAAAAGGATCTAGGTGAAGATCC
TTTTTGATAATCTCATGACCAAAATCCCTTAACGTGAGTTTTCGTTCCACTGAGCGTCAGACCCCGTAGA
AAAGATCAAAGGATCTTCTTGAGATCCTTTTTTTCTGCGCGTAATCTGCTGCTTGCAAACAAAAAAACCA
CCGCTACCAGCGGTGGTTTGTTTGCCGGATCAAGAGCTACCAACTCTTTTTCCGAAGGTAACTGGCTTCA
GCAGAGCGCAGATACCAAATACTGTTCTTCTAGTGTAGCCGTAGTTAGGCCACCACTTCAAGAACTCTGT
AGCACCGCCTACATACCTCGCTCTGCTAATCCTGTTACCAGTGGCTGCTGCCAGTGGCGATAAGTCGTGT
CTTACCGGGTTGGACTCAAGACGATAGTTACCGGATAAGGCGCAGCGGTCGGGCTGAACGGGGGGTTCGT
GCACACAGCCCAGCTTGGAGCGAACGACCTACACCGAACTGAGATACCTACAGCGTGAGCTATGAGAAAG
CGCCACGCTTCCCGAAGGGAGAAAGGCGGACAGGTATCCGGTAAGCGGCAGGGTCGGAACAGGAGAGCGC
ACGAGGGAGCTTCCAGGGGGAAACGCCTGGTATCTTTATAGTCCTGTCGGGTTTCGCCACCTCTGACTTG
AGCGTCGATTTTTGTGATGCTCGTCAGGGGGGCGGAGCCTATGGAAAAACGCCAGCAACGCGGCCTTTTT
ACGGTTCCTGGCCTTTTGCTGGCCTTTTGCTCACATGTTCTTTCCTGCGTTATCCCCTGATTCTGTGGAT
AACCGTATTACCGCCTTTGAGTGAGCTGATACCGCTCGCCGCAGCCGAACGACCGAGCGCAGCGAGTCAG
TGAGCGAGGAAGCGGAAGAGCGCCCAATACGCAAACCGCCTCTCCCCGCGCGTTGGCCGATTCATTAATG
Features (pLannotate 1.2.2; 23 found; start..end, strand, type, name):
     55..76      +  protein_bind   CAP binding site: CAP binding activates transcription in the presence of cAMP. E. coli catabolite activator protein
     91..121     +  promoter       lac promoter: promoter for the E. coli lac operon
    129..145     +  protein_bind   lac operator: The lac repressor binds to the lac operator to inhibit transcription in E. coli. This inhibition can be relieved by adding lactose or isopropyl-β-D-thiogalactopyranoside (IPTG). lac repressor encoded by lacI
    307..821     -  LTR            3' LTR: 3' long terminal repeat from murine embryonic stem cell virus
    897..1496    -  CDS            PuroR: puromycin N-acetyltransferase; pac from Streptomyces alboniger; confers resistance to puromycin
   1510..1972    -  misc_feature   IRES: internal ribosome entry site (IRES) of the encephalomyocarditis virus (EMCV)
   2090..2113    +  protein_bind   attB2: mutant version of attB; recombination site for the Gateway® BP reaction BP Clonase™
   2116..3387    -  CDS            STAMBP: STABP_HUMAN - Also known as AMSH. Experimental evidence at protein level: Swiss-Prot protein existence level 1. Zinc metalloprotease that specifically cleaves 'Lys-63'- linked polyubiquitin chains. Does not cleave 'Lys-48'-linked polyubiquitin chains (By similarity). Plays a role in signal transduction for cell growth and MYC induction mediated by IL-2 and GM- CSF. Potentiates BMP (bone morphogenetic protein) signaling by antagonizing the inhibitory action of SMAD6 and SMAD7. Has a key role in regulation of cell surface receptor-mediated endocytosis and ubiquitin-dependent sorting of receptors
   3393..3410    -  protein_bind   attB1 (fragment): mutant version of attB; core recombination site for the Gateway® BP reaction BP Clonase™
   3427..3453    -  CDS            3xHA (fragment): three tandem HA epitope tags
   3466..3486    -  CDS            FLAG (fragment): FLAG® epitope tag, followed by an enterokinase cleavage site
   3511..3927    -  CDS            gag (truncated): truncated Moloney murine leukemia virus (MMLV) gag gene lacking the start codon
   3994..4335    -  misc_feature   MESV Ψ: packaging signal of murine embryonic stem cell virus
   4399..4915    -  LTR            5' LTR: 5' long terminal repeat from murine embryonic stem cell virus
   4957..5055    -  CDS            env (fragment): murine leukemia virus gPr80 envelope polyprotein precursor; env; proteolytically cleaved into gp70SU and p15TM subunits
   5056..5257    +  CDS            TcR (fragment): tetracycline efflux protein; tet; confers resistance to tetracycline
   5257..5406    +  CDS            lacZα (fragment): LacZα fragment of β-galactosidase; lacZ fragment
   5412..5511    -  misc_feature   bom (fragment): basis of mobility region from pBR322
   5613..5648    -  CDS            rop (fragment): Rop protein, which maintains plasmids at low copy number; rop
   5743..5847    +  promoter       AmpR promoter: bla
   5848..6708    +  CDS            AmpR: β-lactamase; bla; confers resistance to ampicillin, carbenicillin, and related antibiotics
   6879..7467    +  rep_origin     ori: high-copy-number ColE1/pMB1/pBR322/pUC origin of replication
   7650..42      +  CDS            lacI (fragment) (across the origin): lac repressor; lacI; The lac repressor binds to the lac operator to inhibit transcription in E. coli. This inhibition can be relieved by adding lactose or isopropyl-β-D-thiogalactopyranoside (IPTG).
