[The description below was written by a language model from this plasmid's Addgene catalogue record and pLannotate feature annotations shown in this document.]
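Description:
Flag-HA-STAMBP is a retroviral mammalian expression plasmid built on the Gateway destination vector pDEST_LTR_N_FLAG_HA_IRES_puro. It carries the unmutated human STAMBP (AMSH) open reading frame, which was transferred by LR recombination from an ORFeome collection clone. In E. coli it is maintained through a high-copy ColE1/pUC-type origin and selected with ampicillin via the bla gene. The feature table also picks up short remnants of earlier cloning vectors (fragments of TcR, lacZα, rop, bom, lacI and env), which appear to be non-functional backbone leftovers.

The retroviral cassette lies on the reverse strand of the sequenced record and is flanked by murine embryonic stem cell virus 5′ and 3′ LTRs. Downstream of the 5′ LTR are the MESV Ψ packaging signal and a truncated, start-codon-less MMLV gag segment, which together allow the transcript to be packaged into virions when the viral proteins are supplied in trans. No separate internal promoter is annotated, so expression is presumably driven from the 5′ LTR, as the backbone name suggests. The coding region begins with N-terminal FLAG and HA epitopes, continues through an attB1 site into STAMBP, and is followed by attB2. An EMCV IRES then directs translation of puromycin N-acetyltransferase from the same transcript, so puromycin resistance in transduced cells is linked to expression of the tagged protein.

STAMBP is a zinc metalloprotease that cleaves Lys-63-linked polyubiquitin chains and functions in endocytic receptor sorting. The plasmid comes from a study of the human deubiquitinating enzyme interaction landscape. Its design suits the generation of stable cell lines expressing FLAG-HA-STAMBP for epitope-based affinity purification and identification of interacting proteins.
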