Addgene plasmid #22560: Flag-HA-STAMBP
Depositing lab: Wade Harper. Depositing organization: Harvard Medical School. Publication: Defining the human deubiquitinating enzyme interaction landscape. Sowa ME, Bennett EJ, Gygi SP, Harper JW. Cell. 2009 Jul 23. 138(2):389-403. 10.1016/j.cell.2009.04.042 PubMed 19615732.
Backbone
  Vector backbone: pDEST_LTR_N_FLAG_HA_IRES_puro
  Backbone manufacturer: Harper_Lab
  Backbone size w/o insert (bp): 6521
  Vector type: Mammalian Expression, Retroviral
  Selectable markers: Puromycin
Growth in bacteria
  Bacterial resistance: Ampicillin, 100 μg/mL
  Growth temperature: 37°C
  Growth strain: DH5alpha
  Copy number: High Copy
Gene/Insert
  Gene/Insert name: STAMBP (alt names: STAM binding protein; AMSH, MGC126516, MGC126518)
  Species: H. sapiens (human)
  Mutation: None
  GenBank ID: BC007682.1
  Entrez Gene: STAMBP (a.k.a. AMSH, MICCAP)
  Tag / fusion protein: HA (N terminal on backbone); FLAG (N terminal on backbone)
  Cloning method: Gateway Cloning; 5′ cloning site GATEWAY_LR (unknown if destroyed); 3′ cloning site GATEWAY_LR (unknown if destroyed)
  Sequencing primers: 5′ CAGCCCTCACTCCTTCTCTAGG; 3′ CAAGCGGCTTCGGCCAGTAAC
Resource information
  A portion of this plasmid was derived from a plasmid made by: Marc_Vidal_Orfeome_collection
Terms and licenses: Academic/Nonprofit Terms; Industry Terms: Not Available to Industry
How to cite: Flag-HA-STAMBP was a gift from Wade Harper (Addgene plasmid # 22560 ; http://n2t.net/addgene:22560 ; RRID:Addgene_22560)
