>Addgene plasmid #22560 | Flag-HA-STAMBP | addgene partial sequence | sequence record 28361 | 22560 with HarMSCVb (caggtcccctacatcgtgac)
TCTCCCCCTTGAACCTCCTCGTTCGACCCCGCCTCGATCCTCCCTTTATCCAGCCCTCACTCCTTCTCTA
GGCGCCGGAATTAGATCTGCCACCATGGACTACAAGGATGACGATGACAAGCTCGATGGAGGATACCCAT
ACGATGTTCCAGATTACGCTGCTCGAGGTTATCAAACAAGTTTGTACAAAAAAGTTGGCATGTCTGACCA
CGGAGATGTGAGCCTCCCGCCCGAAGACCGGGTGAGGGCTCTCTCCCAGCTGGGTAGTGCGGTAGAGGTG
AATGAAGACATTCCACCCCGTCGGTACTTCCGCTCTGGAGTTGAGATTATCCGAATGGCATCCATTTACT
CTGAGGAAGGCAACATTGAACATGCCTTCATCCTCTATAACAAGTATATCACGCTCTTTATTGAGAAACT
ACCAAAACATCGAGATTACAAATCTGCTGTCATTCCTGAAAAGAAAGACACAGTAAAGAAATTAAAGGAG
ATTGCATTTCCCAAAGCAGAAGAGCTGAAGGCAGAGCTGTTAAAACGATATACCAAAGAATATACAGAAT
ATAATGAAGAAAAGAAGAAGGAAGCAGAGGAATTGGNCCGGAACATGGCCATCCAGCAAGAGCTGGAAAA
GGAAAAACAGANGGTAGCACAACAGAAGCAGCAGCAATTGNAACANGANCAGTTCCATGCCTTCNAGGAG
ATGATCCGGANNNNNGAGCTAGAAAAANAGCGACTGAAAATTGTACAGGANTTTGGNAAGGNAGACCCTG
GNCTAGGTGGNCCGCTAGTGCCTGANTNGNANAAGCCCTCCTTAGATGNGTTCCCCACCT
